>Addgene plasmid #134345 | mARG1 cassette 3 | depositor full sequence | sequence record 258224 | mARG1 cassette 3 sequence 9002 bps
ACTCTTCCTTTTTCAATATTATTGAAGCATTTATCAGGGTTATTGTCTCATGAGCGGATACATATTTGAA
TGTATTTAGAAAAATAAACAAATAGGGGTTCCGCGCACATTTCCCCGAAAAGTGCCACCTAAATTGTAAG
CGTTAATATTTTGTTAAAATTCGCGTTAAATTTTTGTTAAATCAGCTCATTTTTTAACCAATAGGCCGAA
ATCGGCAAAATCCCTTATAAATCAAAAGAATAGACCGAGATAGGGT
[37 nt withheld, positions 257-293]
AAAGAACGTGGACTCCAACGTCAAAGG
[49 nt withheld, positions 321-369]
T
[91 nt withheld, positions 371-461]
G
[124 nt withheld, positions 463-586]
CCCATTCGCCATTCAGGCTGCGCAACTGTTGGGAAGGGCGATCGGTGCGGGCCTCTTCGCTATTACGCCA
GCTGGCGAAAGGGGGATGTGCTGCAAGGCGATTAAGTTGGGTAACGCCAGGGTTTTCCCAGTCACGACGT
TGTAAAACGACGGCCAGTGAGCGCGCCTCGTTCATTCACGTTTTTGAACCCGTGGAGGACGGGCAGACTC
GCGGTGCAAATGTGTTTTACAGCGTGATGGAGCAGATGAAGATGCTCGACACGCTGCAGAACACGCAGCT
AGATTAACCCTAGAAAGATAATCATATTGTGACGTACGTTAAAGATAATCATGTGTAAAATTGACGCATG
TGTTTTATCGGTCTGTATATCGAGGTTTATTTATTAATTTGAATAGATATTAAGTTTTATTATATTTACA
CTTACATACTAATAATAAATTCAACAAACAATTTATTTATGTTTATTTATTTATTAAAAAAAACAAAAAC
TCAAAATTTCTTCTATAAAGTAACAAAACTTTTATGAGGGACAGCCCCCCCCCAAAGCCCCCAGGGATGT
AATTACGTCCCTCCCCCGCTAGGGGGCAGCAGCGAGCCGCCCGGGGCTCCGCTCCGGTCCGGCGCTCCCC
CCGCATCCCCGAGCCGGCAGCGTGCGGGGACAGCCCGGGCACGGGGAAGGTGGCACGGGATCGCTTTCCT
CTGAACGCTTCTCGCTGCTCTTTGAGCCTGCAGACACCTGGGGGGATACGGGGAAAAGGCCTCCACGGCC
ACTAGTTTTCCCCGAAAAGTGCCACCTGACGTCGGCAGTGAAAAAAATGCTTTATTTGTGAAATTTGTGA
TGCTATTGCTTTATTTGTAACCATTATAAGCTGCAATAAACAAGTTAACAACAACAATTGCATTCATTTT
ATGTTTCAGGTTCAGGGGGAGGTGTGGGAGGTTTTTTAAAGCAAGTAAAACCTCTACAAATGTGGTATGG
CTGATTATGATCCTCTAGACATATGCTGCAGTCACTTGTACAGCTCATCCATGCCCAGGGTGATGCCAGC
GGCGGTCCGAAATTCCAGCAGCACCATGTGGTCCCGCTTCTCGTTGGGGTCCTTGCTCAGCACGCTCTGG
GTGCTCAGGTAGTGGCTATCAGGCAGCAGCACGGGGCCATCTCCGATGGGGGTGTTCTGCTGGTAGTGGT
CGGCCAGCTGCACGCTGCCATCTTCCACGTTGTGCCGGATCTTGAAGTTCACTTTGATGCCGTTTTTCTG
CTTCACGGCCATGATGTAGATGTTGTGGCTGTTGAAGTTGTACTCCAGCTTGTGGCCCAGGATGTTGCCG
TCCTCTTTGAAGTCCACGCCCTTCAGCTCGATCCGGTTCACGAGGGTGTCGCCCTCGAACTTCACTTCGG
CTCTGGTCTTGTAGGTGCCGTCGTCCTTGAAGAAGATGGTCCGTTCCTGCACGTAGCCCTCGGGCATGGC
GCTCTTGAAGAAATCGTGCTGCTTCATGTGGTCGGGGTATCTGGCGAAGCACTGCACGCCGTGAGACAGT
GTGGTCACGAGGGTAGGCCAAGGCACGGGCAGCTTGCCGGTGGTGCAGATGAACTTCAGGGTCAGCTTGC
CATTTGTGGCGTCGCCTTCGCCCTCTCCCCGCACAGAGAACTTGTGGCCGTTCACGTCGCCATCCAGTTC
CACCAGGATGGGCACCACGCCGGTGAACAGTTCCTCGCCCTTGGACACCATGGTGAAGGGTACTGGATCC
GAGCTCGGTACCTGCAGGCGTACCTTCTATAGTGTCACCTAAATGCGATCTGACGGTTCACTAAACGAGC
TCTGCTTATATAGGCCTCCCACCGTACACGCCACCTCGACATACTCGAGTTTACTCCCTATCAGTGATAG
AGAACGTATGAAGAGTTTACTCCCTATCAGTGATAGAGAACGTATGCAGACTTTACTCCCTATCAGTGAT
AGAGAACGTATAAGGAGTTTACTCCCTATCAGTGATAGAGAACGTATGACCAGTTTACTCCCTATCAGTG
ATAGAGAACGTATCTACAGTTTACTCCCTATCAGTGATAGAGAACGTATATCCAGTTTACTCCCTATCAG
TGATAGAGAACGTATGTCGAGGTAGGCGTGTACGGTGGGCGCCTATAAAAGCAGAGCTCGTTTAGTGAAC
CGTCAGATCGCCTGGAGCAATTCCACAACACTTTTGTCTTATACTTGGTACCTATGCATGCCACCATGGC
CGTGGAACACAACATGCAGAGCAGCACCATCGTGGACGTGCTGGAAAAGATCCTGGACAAGGGCGTCGTG
ATCGCCGGGGACATCACAGTGGGAATCGCCGACGTGGAACTGCTGACCATCAAGATCCGGCTGATCGTGG
CCAGCGTGGACAAGGCCAAAGAAATCGGCATGGATTGGTGGGAGAACGACCCCTACCTGAGCAGCAAGGG
CGCCAACAACAAGGCCCTGGAAGAGGAAAACAAGATGCTGCACGAGCGGCTGAAAACACTGGAAGAGAAG
ATCGAGACAAAGCGCGGTGCCCCGGGATCTGGCGCAACAAATTTTAGTCTTTTAAAGCAGGCAGGAGACG
TCGAGGAAAACCCTGGACCCGTGAGCGAGACAAACGAGACAGGCATCTACATCTTCAGCGCCATCCAGAC
AGACAAGGATGAGGAATTCGGCGCCGTGGAAGTGGAAGGGACCAAGGCTGAGACATTCCTGATCCGGTAT
AAGGACGCCGCCATGGTGGCCGCCGAAGTGCCCATGAAGATCTACCACCCCAACCGGCAGAACCTGCTGA
TGCACCAGAATGCCGTGGCCGCCATCATGGACAAGAACGACACCGTGATCCCCATCAGCTTCGGCAACGT
GTTCAAGAGCAAAGAGGACGTGAAGGTGCTCCTGGAAAACCTGTACCCCCAGTTCGAGAAGCTGTTCCCC
GCCATCAAGGGAAAGATCGAAGTGGGCCTGAAGGTGATCGGCAAGAAAGAGTGGCTCGAAAAGAAAGTGA
ACGAGAACCCCGAGCTGGAAAAAGTGTCCGCCAGCGTGAAGGGCAAGAGCGAGGCCGCTGGCTACTACGA
GAGAATCCAGCTGGGCGGCATGGCCCAGAAGATGTTCACAAGCCTGCAGAAAGAAGTGAAAACCGACGTG
TTCAGCCCCCTGGAAGAAGCCGCCGAGGCCGCCAAAGCCAATGAGCCTACAGGCGAAACAATGCTGCTGA
ACGCCAGCTTCCTGATCAACAGAGAGGATGAGGCCAAGTTCGACGAGAAAGTCAATGAGGCCCACGAGAA
CTGGAAGGATAAGGCCGACTTCCACTACAGCGGCCCCTGGCCCGCCTACAACTTCGTGAACATCCGGCTG
AAGGTGGAAGAGAAGGGGGCACCTGGCTCGGGAGCGACCAACTTCTCATTACTCAAACAAGCCGGAGACG
TTGAGGAGAATCCAGGCCCTGTGCTGCACAAGCTCGTGACCGCCCCCATCAACCTGGTCGTGAAGATCGG
CGAGAAGGTGCAGGAAGAGGCCGACAAGCAGCTGTACGACCTGCCCACCATCCAGCAGAAGCTGATCCAG
CTGCAGATGATGTTCGAGCTGGGCGAGATCCCCGAGGAAGCCTTCCAGGAAAAAGAGGACGAACTGCTGA
TGAGATACGAGATCGCCAAGCGGCGCGAGATTGAGCAGTGGGAAGAACTGACCCAGAAGCGGAATGAGGA
AAGCGGTGCCCCGGGATCTGGCGCAACAAATTTTAGTCTTTTAAAGCAGGCAGGAGACGTCGAGGAAAAC
CCTGGACCCGTGGGCGAGCTGCTGTACCTCTACGGCCTGATCCCCACCAAAGAGGCCGCTGCTATCGAGC
CCTTCCCATTCTACAAGGGCTTCGACGGCGAGCACAGCCTGTACCCTATCGCCTTCGACCAAGTGACCGC
CGTGGTGTTCAAGCTGGACGCCGACACCTACAGCGAGAAAGTGATCCAGGAAAAGATGGAACAGGACATG
AGCTGGCTGCAGGAAAAGGCCTTCCACCACCACGAGACAGTGGCCGCCCTGTATGAGGAATTCACCATCA
TCCCCCTGAAGTTCTGCACCATCTATAAGGGAGAGGAATCCCTGCAGGCCGCCATCGAGATCAACAAAGA
GAAGATCGAAAACTCCCTGACCCTGCTGCAGGGCAACGAGGAATGGAACGTGAAGATCTACTGCGACGAC
ACCGAGCTGAAGAAGGGCATCAGCGAGACAAACGAGAGCGTGAAGGCCAAGAAGCAGGAAATCAGCCACC
TGAGCCCCGGCAGACAGTTCTTCGAGAAGAAGAAGATTGACCAGCTCATCGAGAAAGAGCTGGAACTGCA
CAAGAACAAAGTGTGCGAGGAAATCCACGACAAGCTGATTGAGCTGAGCCTCTACGACTCCGTGAAGAAG
AACTGGTCCAAGGACGTGACAGGCGCTGCCGAACAGATGGCCTGGAACAGCGTGTTCCTGCTGCCCAGCC
TGCAGATCACCAAGTTCGTGAACGAGATCGAGGAACTCCAGCAGCGGCTGGAGAACAAGGGATGGAAGTT
CGAAGTGACCGGCCCCTGGCCTCCCTACCACTTCAGCAGCTTTGCCGGGGCACCTGGCTCGGGAGCGACC
AACTTCTCATTACTCAAACAAGCCGGAGACGTTGAGGAGAATCCAGGCCCTGTGCAGCCCGTGTCCCAGG
CCAACGGCAGAATCCACCTGGATCCCGATCAGGCCGAACAGGGACTGGCCCAGCTCGTGATGACCGTGAT
CGAGCTGCTGCGGCAGATCGTGGAACGGCACGCCATGAGAAGAGTGGAAGGCGGCACCCTGACCGACGAG
CAGATCGAGAATCTGGGAATCGCCCTGATGAACCTGGAAGAGAAGATGGACGAGCTGAAAGAGGTGTTCG
GACTGGACGCCGAGGACCTGAACATCGACCTGGGCCCTCTGGGCAGCCTGCTGTGAACTAGTTCGATACC
GTCGACCGTTAACTAAACTTGTTTATTGCAGCTTATAATGGTTACAAATAAAGCAATAGCATCACAAATT
TCACAAATAAAGCATTTTTTTCACTGCATTCTAGTTGTGGTTTGTCCAAACTCATCAATGTATCTTATCA
TGTCTGGAATTGACTCAAATGATGTCAATTAGTCTATCAGAAGCTCATCTGGTCTCCCTTCCGGGGGACA
AGACATCCCTGTTTAATATTTAAACAGCAGTGTTCCCAAACTGGGTTCTTATATCCCTTGCTCTGGTCAA
CCAGGTTGCAGGGTTTCCTGTCCTCACAGGAACGAAGTCCCTAAAGAAACAGTGGCAGCCAGGTTTAGCC
CCGGAATTGACTGGATTCCTTTTTTAGGGCCCATTGGTATGGCTTTTTCCCCGTATCCCCCCAGGTGTCT
GCAGGCTCAAAGAGCAGCGAGAAGCGTTCAGAGGAAAGCGATCCCGTGCCACCTTCCCCGTGCCCGGGCT
GTCCCCGCACGCTGCCGGCTCGGGGATGCGGGGGGAGCGCCGGACCGGAGCGGAGCCCCGGGCGGCTCGC
TGCTGCCCCCTAGCGGGGGAGGGACGTAATTACATCCCTGGGGGCTTTGGGGGGGGGCTGTCCCTGATAT
CTATAACAAGAAAATATATATATAATAAGTTATCACGTAAGTAGAACATGAAATAACAATATAATTATCG
TATGAGTTAAATCTTAAAAGTCACGTAAAAGATAATCATGCGTCATTTTGACTCACGCGGTCGTTATAGT
TCAAAATCAGTGACACTTACCGCATTGACAAGCACGCCTCACGGGAGCTCCAAGCGGCGACTGAGATGTC
CTAAATGCACAGCGACGGATTCGCGCTATTTAGAAAGAGAGAGCAATATTTCAAGAATGCATGCGTCAAT
TTTACGCAGACTATCTTTCTAGGGTTAATCTAGCTGCATCAGGATCATATCGTCGGGTCTTTTTTCCGGC
TCAGTCATCGCCCAAGCTGGCGCTATCTGGGCATCGGGGAGGAAGAAGCCCGTGCCTTTTCCCGCGAGGT
TGAAGCGGCATGGAAAGAGTTTGCCGAGGATGACTGCTGCTGCATTGACGTTGAGCGAAAACGCACGTTT
ACCATGATGATTCGGGAAGGTGTGGCCATGCACGCCTTTAACGGTGAACTGTTCGTTCAGGCCACCTGGG
ATACCAGTTCGTCGCGGCTTTTCCGGACACAGTTCCGGATGGTCAGCCCGAAGCGCATCAGCAACCCGAA
CAATACCGGCGACAGCCGGAACTGCCGTGCCGGTGTGCAGATTAATGACAGCGGTGCGGCGCTGGGATAT
TACGTCAGCGAGGACGGGTATCCTGGCTGGATGCCGCAGAAATGGACATGGATACCCCGTGAGTTACCCG
GCGGGCGCGCTTGGCGTAATCATGGTCATAGCTGTTTCCTGTGTGAAATTGTTATCCGCTCACAATTCCA
CACAACATACGAGCCGGAAGCATAAAGTGTAAAGCCTGGGGTGCCTAATGAGTGAGCTAACTCACATTAA
TTGCGTTGCGCTCACTGCCCGCTTTCCAGTCGGGAAACCTGTCGTGCCAGCTGCATTAATGAATCGGCCA
ACGCGCGGGGAGAGGCGGTTTGCGTATTGGGCGCTCTTCCGCTTCCTCGCTCACTGACTCGCTGCGCTCG
GTCGTTCGGCTGCGGCGAGCGGTATCAGCTCACTCAAAGGCGGTAATACGGTTATCCACAGAATCAGGGG
ATAACGCAGGAAAGAACATGTGAGCAAAAGGCCAGCAAAAGGCCAGGAACCGTAAAAAGGCCGCGTTGCT
GGCGTTTTTCCATAGGCTCCGCCCCCCTGACGAGCATCACAAAAATCGACGCTCAAGTCAGAGGTGGCGA
AACCCGACAGGACTATAAAGATACCAGGCGTTTCCCCCTGGAAGCTCCCTCGTGCGCTCTCCTGTTCCGA
CCCTGCCGCTTACCGGATACCTGTCCGCCTTTCTCCCTTCGGGAAGCGTGGCGCTTTCTCATAGCTCACG
CTGTAGGTATCTCAGTTCGGTGTAGGTCGTTCGCTCCAAGCTGGGCTGTGTGCACGAACCCCCCGTTCAG
CCCGACCGCTGCGCCTTATCCGGTAACTATCGTCTTGAGTCCAACCCGGTAAGACACGACTTATCGCCAC
TGGCAGCAGCCACTGGTAACAGGATTAGCAGAGCGAGGTATGTAGGCGGTGCTACAGAGTTCTTGAAGTG
GTGGCCTAACTACGGCTACACTAGAAGGACAGTATTTGGTATCTGCGCTCTGCTGAAGCCAGTTACCTTC
GGAAAAAGAGTTGGTAGCTCTTGATCCGGCAAACAAACCACCGCTGGTAGCGGTGGTTTTTTTGTTTGCA
AGCAGCAGATTACGCGCAGAAAAAAAGGATCTCAAGAAGATCCTTTGATCTTTTCTACGGGGTCTGACGC
TCAGTGGAACGAAAACTCACGTTAAGGGATTTTGGTCATGAGATTATCAAAAAGGATCTTCACCTAGATC
CTTTTAAATTAAAAATGAAGTTTTAAATCAATCTAAAGTATATATGAGTAAACTTGGTCTGACAGTTACC
AATGCTTAATCAGTGAGGCACCTATCTCAGCGATCTGTCTATTTCGTTCATCCATAGTTGCCTGACTCCC
CGTCGTGTAGATAACTACGATACGGGAGGGCTTACCATCTGGCCCCAGTGCTGCAATGATACCGCGAGAC
CCACGCTCACCGGCTCCAGATTTATCAGCAATAAACCAGCCAGCCGGAAGGGCCGAGCGCAGAAGTGGTC
CTGCAACTTTATCCGCCTCCATCCAGTCTATTAATTGTTGCCGGGAAGCTAGAGTAAGTAGTTCGCCAGT
TAATAGTTTGCGCAACGTTGTTGCCATTGCTACAGGCATCGTGGTGTCACGCTCGTCGTTTGGTATGGCT
TCATTCAGCTCCGGTTCCCAACGATCAAGGCGAGTTACATGATCCCCCATGTTGTGCAAAAAAGCGGTTA
GCTCCTTCGGTCCTCCGATCGTTGTCAGAAGTAAGTTGGCCGCAGTGTTATCACTCATGGTTATGGCAGC
ACTGCATAATTCTCTTACTGTCATGCCATCCGTAAGATGCTTTTCTGTGACTGGTGAGTACTCAACCAAG
TCATTCTGAGAATAGTGTATGCGGCGACCGAGTTGCTCTTGCCCGGCGTCAATACGGGATAATACCGCGC
CACATAGCAGAACTTTAAAAGTGCTCATCATTGGAAAACGTTCTTCGGGGCGAAAACTCTCAAGGATCTT
ACCGCTGTTGAGATCCAGTTCGATGTAACCCACTCGTGCACCCAACTGATCTTCAGCATCTTTTACTTTC
ACCAGCGTTTCTGGGTGAGCAAAAACAGGAAGGCAAAATGCCGCAAAAAAGGGAATAAGGGCGACACGGA
AATGTTGAATACTCAT
Features (pLannotate 1.2.2; 20 found; start..end, strand, type, name):
      1..105     -  promoter       AmpR promoter: bla
    158..586     -  rep_origin     f1 ori (sequence partly withheld): f1 bacteriophage origin of replication; arrow indicates direction of (+) strand synthesis
    591..746     -  CDS            lacZα (fragment): LacZα fragment of β-galactosidase; lacZ fragment
    748..867     +  CDS            B (fragment): PORTL_LAMBD - Experimental evidence at protein level: Swiss-Prot protein existence level 1. Forms the portal vertex of the capsid (PubMed:6228056, PubMed:6232391). This portal plays critical roles in head assembly, genome packaging, neck/tail attachment, and genome ejection (Probable). The portal protein multimerizes as a single ring-shaped homododecamer arranged around a central channel (PubMed:6232391). Binds to the terminase subunits to form the packaging machine (PubMed:7799432). From Escherichia phage lambda (Bacteriophage lambda).
   1391..1472    -  polyA_signal   SV40 poly(A) signal: SV40 polyadenylation signal
   1495..1578    -  CDS            large T antigen (fragment): large T antigen from SV40 (simian virus 40)
   1601..2317    -  CDS            EBFP2: EBFP2 is a basic (constitutively fluorescent) blue fluorescent protein published in 2007, derived from Aequorea victoria. It is reported to be a rapidly-maturing monomer with moderate acid sensitivity.
   2362..2380    -  promoter       SP6 promoter: promoter for bacteriophage SP6 RNA polymerase
   2404..2438    -  promoter       minimal CMV promoter (fragment): human cytomegalovirus (CMV) immediate early promoter
   2453..2802    +  promoter       TRE3GV promoter: 3rd-generation Tet-responsive promoter that can be activated by binding of Tet-On® 3G, optimized for retroviral and lentiviral vectors
   2822..3121    +  CDS            gvpJ: GVPJ_BACME - Protein inferred from homology: Swiss-Prot protein existence level 3. Gas vesicles are small, hollow, gas filled protein structures that are found in several microbial planktonic microorganisms. They allow the positioning of the organism at the favorable depth for growth. This protein could be important for the shape determination of the gas vesicle. From Bacillus megaterium.
   5572..5693    +  polyA_signal   SV40 poly(A) signal: SV40 polyadenylation signal
   5711..5803    +  ncRNA          G-CSF SLDE: Accession: RF00183 - G-CSF factor stem-loop destabilising element (SLDE)
   6500..6967    +  CDS            B (fragment): PORTL_LAMBD - Experimental evidence at protein level: Swiss-Prot protein existence level 1. Forms the portal vertex of the capsid (PubMed:6228056, PubMed:6232391). This portal plays critical roles in head assembly, genome packaging, neck/tail attachment, and genome ejection (Probable). The portal protein multimerizes as a single ring-shaped homododecamer arranged around a central channel (PubMed:6232391). Binds to the terminase subunits to form the packaging machine (PubMed:7799432). From Escherichia phage lambda (Bacteriophage lambda).
   7005..7021    -  protein_bind   lac operator: The lac repressor binds to the lac operator to inhibit transcription in E. coli. This inhibition can be relieved by adding lactose or isopropyl-β-D-thiogalactopyranoside (IPTG). lac repressor encoded by lacI
   7029..7059    -  promoter       lac promoter: promoter for the E. coli lac operon
   7074..7095    -  protein_bind   CAP binding site: CAP binding activates transcription in the presence of cAMP. E. coli catabolite activator protein
   7108..7200    -  CDS            lacI (fragment): lac repressor; lacI; The lac repressor binds to the lac operator to inhibit transcription in E. coli. This inhibition can be relieved by adding lactose or isopropyl-β-D-thiogalactopyranoside (IPTG).
   7383..7971    -  rep_origin     ori: high-copy-number ColE1/pMB1/pBR322/pUC origin of replication
   8142..9002    -  CDS            AmpR: β-lactamase; bla; confers resistance to ampicillin, carbenicillin, and related antibiotics
