>Addgene plasmid #134345 | mARG1 cassette 3 | addgene full sequence | sequence record 266116 | Addgene NGS Result
GTAAAACGACGGCCAGTGAGCGCGCCTCGTTCATTCACGTTTTTGAACCCGTGGAGGACGGGCAGACTCG
CGGTGCAAATGTGTTTTACAGCGTGATGGAGCAGATGAAGATGCTCGACACGCTGCAGAACACGCAGCTA
GATTAACCCTAGAAAGATAATCATATTGTGACGTACGTTAAAGATAATCATGTGTAAAATTGACGCATGT
GTTTTATCGGTCTGTATATCGAGGTTTATTTATTAATTTGAATAGATATTAAGTTTTATTATATTTACAC
TTACATACTAATAATAAATTCAACAAACAATTTATTTATGTTTATTTATTTATTAAAAAAAACAAAAACT
CAAAATTTCTTCTATAAAGTAACAAAACTTTTATGAGGGACAGCCCCCCCCCAAAGCCCCCAGGGATGTA
ATTACGTCCCTCCCCCGCTAGGGGGCAGCAGCGAGCCGCCCGGGGCTCCGCTCCGGTCCGGCGCTCCCCC
CGCATCCCCGAGCCGGCAGCGTGCGGGGACAGCCCGGGCACGGGGAAGGTGGCACGGGATCGCTTTCCTC
TGAACGCTTCTCGCTGCTCTTTGAGCCTGCAGACACCTGGGGGGATACGGGGAAAAGGCCTCCACGGCCA
CTAGTTTTCCCCGAAAAGTGCCACCTGACGTCGGCAGTGAAAAAAATGCTTTATTTGTGAAATTTGTGAT
GCTATTGCTTTATTTGTAACCATTATAAGCTGCAATAAACAAGTTAACAACAACAATTGCATTCATTTTA
TGTTTCAGGTTCAGGGGGAGGTGTGGGAGGTTTTTTAAAGCAAGTAAAACCTCTACAAATGTGGTATGGC
TGATTATGATCCTCTAGACATATGCTGCAGTCACTTGTACAGCTCATCCATGCCCAGGGTGATGCCAGCG
GCGGTCCGAAATTCCAGCAGCACCATGTGGTCCCGCTTCTCGTTGGGGTCCTTGCTCAGCACGCTCTGGG
TGCTCAGGTAGTGGCTATCAGGCAGCAGCACGGGGCCATCTCCGATGGGGGTGTTCTGCTGGTAGTGGTC
GGCCAGCTGCACGCTGCCATCTTCCACGTTGTGCCGGATCTTGAAGTTCACTTTGATGCCGTTTTTCTGC
TTCACGGCCATGATGTAGATGTTGTGGCTGTTGAAGTTGTACTCCAGCTTGTGGCCCAGGATGTTGCCGT
CCTCTTTGAAGTCCACGCCCTTCAGCTCGATCCGGTTCACGAGGGTGTCGCCCTCGAACTTCACTTCGGC
TCTGGTCTTGTAGGTGCCGTCGTCCTTGAAGAAGATGGTCCGTTCCTGCACGTAGCCCTCGGGCATGGCG
CTCTTGAAGAAATCGTGCTGCTTCATGTGGTCGGGGTATCTGGCGAAGCACTGCACGCCGTGAGACAGTG
TGGTCACGAGGGTAGGCCAAGGCACGGGCAGCTTGCCGGTGGTGCAGATGAACTTCAGGGTCAGCTTGCC
ATTTGTGGCGTCGCCTTCGCCCTCTCCCCGCACAGAGAACTTGTGGCCGTTCACGTCGCCATCCAGTTCC
ACCAGGATGGGCACCACGCCGGTGAACAGTTCCTCGCCCTTGGACACCATGGTGAAGGGTACTGGATCCG
AGCTCGGTACCTGCAGGCGTACCTTCTATAGTGTCACCTAAATGCGATCTGACGGTTCACTAAACGAGCT
CTGCTTATATAGGCCTCCCACCGTACACGCCACCTCGACATACTCGAGTTTACTCCCTATCAGTGATAGA
GAACGTATGAAGAGTTTACTCCCTATCAGTGATAGAGAACGTATGCAGACTTTACTCCCTATCAGTGATA
GAGAACGTATAAGGAGTTTACTCCCTATCAGTGATAGAGAACGTATGACCAGTTTACTCCCTATCAGTGA
TAGAGAACGTATCTACAGTTTACTCCCTATCAGTGATAGAGAACGTATATCCAGTTTACTCCCTATCAGT
GATAGAGAACGTATGTCGAGGTAGGCGTGTACGGTGGGCGCCTATAAAAGCAGAGCTCGTTTAGTGAACC
GTCAGATCGCCTGGAGCAATTCCACAACACTTTTGTCTTATACTTGGTACCTATGCATGCCACCATGGCC
GTGGAACACAACATGCAGAGCAGCACCATCGTGGACGTGCTGGAAAAGATCCTGGACAAGGGCGTCGTGA
TCGCCGGGGACATCACAGTGGGAATCGCCGACGTGGAACTGCTGACCATCAAGATCCGGCTGATCGTGGC
CAGCGTGGACAAGGCCAAAGAAATCGGCATGGATTGGTGGGAGAACGACCCCTACCTGAGCAGCAAGGGC
GCCAACAACAAGGCCCTGGAAGAGGAAAACAAGATGCTGCACGAGCGGCTGAAAACACTGGAAGAGAAGA
TCGAGACAAAGCGCGGTGCCCCGGGATCTGGCGCAACAAATTTTAGTCTTTTAAAGCAGGCAGGAGACGT
CGAGGAAAACCCTGGACCCGTGAGCGAGACAAACGAGACAGGCATCTACATCTTCAGCGCCATCCAGACA
GACAAGGATGAGGAATTCGGCGCCGTGGAAGTGGAAGGGACCAAGGCTGAGACATTCCTGATCCGGTATA
AGGACGCCGCCATGGTGGCCGCCGAAGTGCCCATGAAGATCTACCACCCCAACCGGCAGAACCTGCTGAT
GCACCAGAATGCCGTGGCCGCCATCATGGACAAGAACGACACCGTGATCCCCATCAGCTTCGGCAACGTG
TTCAAGAGCAAAGAGGACGTGAAGGTGCTCCTGGAAAACCTGTACCCCCAGTTCGAGAAGCTGTTCCCCG
CCATCAAGGGAAAGATCGAAGTGGGCCTGAAGGTGATCGGCAAGAAAGAGTGGCTCGAAAAGAAAGTGAA
CGAGAACCCCGAGCTGGAAAAAGTGTCCGCCAGCGTGAAGGGCAAGAGCGAGGCCGCTGGCTACTACGAG
AGAATCCAGCTGGGCGGCATGGCCCAGAAGATGTTCACAAGCCTGCAGAAAGAAGTGAAAACCGACGTGT
TCAGCCCCCTGGAAGAAGCCGCCGAGGCCGCCAAAGCCAATGAGCCTACAGGCGAAACAATGCTGCTGAA
CGCCAGCTTCCTGATCAACAGAGAGGATGAGGCCAAGTTCGACGAGAAAGTCAATGAGGCCCACGAGAAC
TGGAAGGATAAGGCCGACTTCCACTACAGCGGCCCCTGGCCCGCCTACAACTTCGTGAACATCCGGCTGA
AGGTGGAAGAGAAGGGGGCACCTGGCTCGGGAGCGACCAACTTCTCATTACTCAAACAAGCCGGAGACGT
TGAGGAGAATCCAGGCCCTGTGCTGCACAAGCTCGTGACCGCCCCCATCAACCTGGTCGTGAAGATCGGC
GAGAAGGTGCAGGAAGAGGCCGACAAGCAGCTGTACGACCTGCCCACCATCCAGCAGAAGCTGATCCAGC
TGCAGATGATGTTCGAGCTGGGCGAGATCCCCGAGGAAGCCTTCCAGGAAAAAGAGGACGAACTGCTGAT
GAGATACGAGATCGCCAAGCGGCGCGAGATTGAGCAGTGGGAAGAACTGACCCAGAAGCGGAATGAGGAA
AGCGGTGCCCCGGGATCTGGCGCAACAAATTTTAGTCTTTTAAAGCAGGCAGGAGACGTCGAGGAAAACC
CTGGACCCGTGGGCGAGCTGCTGTACCTCTACGGCCTGATCCCCACCAAAGAGGCCGCTGCTATCGAGCC
CTTCCCATTCTACAAGGGCTTCGACGGCGAGCACAGCCTGTACCCTATCGCCTTCGACCAAGTGACCGCC
GTGGTGTTCAAGCTGGACGCCGACACCTACAGCGAGAAAGTGATCCAGGAAAAGATGGAACAGGACATGA
GCTGGCTGCAGGAAAAGGCCTTCCACCACCACGAGACAGTGGCCGCCCTGTATGAGGAATTCACCATCAT
CCCCCTGAAGTTCTGCACCATCTATAAGGGAGAGGAATCCCTGCAGGCCGCCATCGAGATCAACAAAGAG
AAGATCGAAAACTCCCTGACCCTGCTGCAGGGCAACGAGGAATGGAACGTGAAGATCTACTGCGACGACA
CCGAGCTGAAGAAGGGCATCAGCGAGACAAACGAGAGCGTGAAGGCCAAGAAGCAGGAAATCAGCCACCT
GAGCCCCGGCAGACAGTTCTTCGAGAAGAAGAAGATTGACCAGCTCATCGAGAAAGAGCTGGAACTGCAC
AAGAACAAAGTGTGCGAGGAAATCCACGACAAGCTGATTGAGCTGAGCCTCTACGACTCCGTGAAGAAGA
ACTGGTCCAAGGACGTGACAGGCGCTGCCGAACAGATGGCCTGGAACAGCGTGTTCCTGCTGCCCAGCCT
GCAGATCACCAAGTTCGTGAACGAGATCGAGGAACTCCAGCAGCGGCTGGAGAACAAGGGATGGAAGTTC
GAAGTGACCGGCCCCTGGCCTCCCTACCACTTCAGCAGCTTTGCCGGGGCACCTGGCTCGGGAGCGACCA
ACTTCTCATTACTCAAACAAGCCGGAGACGTTGAGGAGAATCCAGGCCCTGTGCAGCCCGTGTCCCAGGC
CAACGGCAGAATCCACCTGGATCCCGATCAGGCCGAACAGGGACTGGCCCAGCTCGTGATGACCGTGATC
GAGCTGCTGCGGCAGATCGTGGAACGGCACGCCATGAGAAGAGTGGAAGGCGGCACCCTGACCGACGAGC
AGATCGAGAATCTGGGAATCGCCCTGATGAACCTGGAAGAGAAGATGGACGAGCTGAAAGAGGTGTTCGG
ACTGGACGCCGAGGACCTGAACATCGACCTGGGCCCTCTGGGCAGCCTGCTGTGAACTAGTTCGATACCG
TCGACCGTTAACTAAACTTGTTTATTGCAGCTTATAATGGTTACAAATAAAGCAATAGCATCACAAATTT
CACAAATAAAGCATTTTTTTCACTGCATTCTAGTTGTGGTTTGTCCAAACTCATCAATGTATCTTATCAT
GTCTGGAATTGACTCAAATGATGTCAATTAGTCTATCAGAAGCTCATCTGGTCTCCCTTCCGGGGGACAA
GACATCCCTGTTTAATATTTAAACAGCAGTGTTCCCAAACTGGGTTCTTATATCCCTTGCTCTGGTCAAC
CAGGTTGCAGGGTTTCCTGTCCTCACAGGAACGAAGTCCCTAAAGAAACAGTGGCAGCCAGGTTTAGCCC
CGGAATTGACTGGATTCCTTTTTTAGGGCCCATTGGTATGGCTTTTTCCCCGTATCCCCCCAGGTGTCTG
CAGGCTCAAAGAGCAGCGAGAAGCGTTCAGAGGAAAGCGATCCCGTGCCACCTTCCCCGTGCCCGGGCTG
TCCCCGCACGCTGCCGGCTCGGGGATGCGGGGGGAGCGCCGGACCGGAGCGGAGCCCCGGGCGGCTCGCT
GCTGCCCCCTAGCGGGGGAGGGACGTAATTACATCCCTGGGGGCTTTGGGGGGGGGCTGTCCCTGATATC
TATAACAAGAAAATATATATATAATAAGTTATCACGTAAGTAGAACATGAAATAACAATATAATTATCGT
ATGAGTTAAATCTTAAAAGTCACGTAAAAGATAATCATGCGTCATTTTGACTCACGCGGTCGTTATAGTT
CAAAATCAGTGACACTTACCGCATTGACAAGCACGCCTCACGGGAGCTCCAAGCGGCGACTGAGATGTCC
TAAATGCACAGCGACGGATTCGCGCTATTTAGAAAGAGAGAGCAATATTTCAAGAATGCATGCGTCAATT
TTACGCAGACTATCTTTCTAGGGTTAATCTAGCTGCATCAGGATCATATCGTCGGGTCTTTTTTCCGGCT
CAGTCATCGCCCAAGCTGGCGCTATCTGGGCATCGGGGAGGAAGAAGCCCGTGCCTTTTCCCGCGAGGTT
GAAGCGGCATGGAAAGAGTTTGCCGAGGATGACTGCTGCTGCATTGACGTTGAGCGAAAACGCACGTTTA
CCATGATGATTCGGGAAGGTGTGGCCATGCACGCCTTTAACGGTGAACTGTTCGTTCAGGCCACCTGGGA
TACCAGTTCGTCGCGGCTTTTCCGGACACAGTTCCGGATGGTCAGCCCGAAGCGCATCAGCAACCCGAAC
AATACCGGCGACAGCCGGAACTGCCGTGCCGGTGTGCAGATTAATGACAGCGGTGCGGCGCTGGGATATT
ACGTCAGCGAGGACGGGTATCCTGGCTGGATGCCGCAGAAATGGACATGGATACCCCGTGAGTTACCCGG
CGGGCGCGCTTGGCGTAATCATGGTCATAGCTGTTTCCTGTGTGAAATTGTTATCCGCTCACAATTCCAC
ACAACATACGAGCCGGAAGCATAAAGTGTAAAGCCTGGGGTGCCTAATGAGTGAGCTAACTCACATTAAT
TGCGTTGCGCTCACTGCCCGCTTTCCAGTCGGGAAACCTGTCGTGCCAGCTGCATTAATGAATCGGCCAA
CGCGCGGGGAGAGGCGGTTTGCGTATTGGGCGCTCTTCCGCTTCCTCGCTCACTGACTCGCTGCGCTCGG
TCGTTCGGCTGCGGCGAGCGGTATCAGCTCACTCAAAGGCGGTAATACGGTTATCCACAGAATCAGGGGA
TAACGCAGGAAAGAACATGTGAGCAAAAGGCCAGCAAAAGGCCAGGAACCGTAAAAAGGCCGCGTTGCTG
GCGTTTTTCCATAGGCTCCGCCCCCCTGACGAGCATCACAAAAATCGACGCTCAAGTCAGAGGTGGCGAA
ACCCGACAGGACTATAAAGATACCAGGCGTTTCCCCCTGGAAGCTCCCTCGTGCGCTCTCCTGTTCCGAC
CCTGCCGCTTACCGGATACCTGTCCGCCTTTCTCCCTTCGGGAAGCGTGGCGCTTTCTCATAGCTCACGC
TGTAGGTATCTCAGTTCGGTGTAGGTCGTTCGCTCCAAGCTGGGCTGTGTGCACGAACCCCCCGTTCAGC
CCGACCGCTGCGCCTTATCCGGTAACTATCGTCTTGAGTCCAACCCGGTAAGACACGACTTATCGCCACT
GGCAGCAGCCACTGGTAACAGGATTAGCAGAGCGAGGTATGTAGGCGGTGCTACAGAGTTCTTGAAGTGG
TGGCCTAACTACGGCTACACTAGAAGAACAGTATTTGGTATCTGCGCTCTGCTGAAGCCAGTTACCTTCG
GAAAAAGAGTTGGTAGCTCTTGATCCGGCAAACAAACCACCGCTGGTAGCGGTGGTTTTTTTGTTTGCAA
GCAGCAGATTACGCGCAGAAAAAAAGGATCTCAAGAAGATCCTTTGATCTTTTCTACGGGGTCTGACGCT
CAGTGGAACGAAAACTCACGTTAAGGGATTTTGGTCATGAGATTATCAAAAAGGATCTTCACCTAGATCC
TTTTAAATTAAAAATGAAGTTTTAAATCAATCTAAAGTATATATGAGTAAACTTGGTCTGACAGTTACCA
ATGCTTAATCAGTGAGGCACCTATCTCAGCGATCTGTCTATTTCGTTCATCCATAGTTGCCTGACTCCCC
GTCGTGTAGATAACTACGATACGGGAGGGCTTACCATCTGGCCCCAGTGCTGCAATGATACCGCGAGACC
CACGCTCACCGGCTCCAGATTTATCAGCAATAAACCAGCCAGCCGGAAGGGCCGAGCGCAGAAGTGGTCC
TGCAACTTTATCCGCCTCCATCCAGTCTATTAATTGTTGCCGGGAAGCTAGAGTAAGTAGTTCGCCAGTT
AATAGTTTGCGCAACGTTGTTGCCATTGCTACAGGCATCGTGGTGTCACGCTCGTCGTTTGGTATGGCTT
CATTCAGCTCCGGTTCCCAACGATCAAGGCGAGTTACATGATCCCCCATGTTGTGCAAAAAAGCGGTTAG
CTCCTTCGGTCCTCCGATCGTTGTCAGAAGTAAGTTGGCCGCAGTGTTATCACTCATGGTTATGGCAGCA
CTGCATAATTCTCTTACTGTCATGCCATCCGTAAGATGCTTTTCTGTGACTGGTGAGTACTCAACCAAGT
CATTCTGAGAATAGTGTATGCGGCGACCGAGTTGCTCTTGCCCGGCGTCAATACGGGATAATACCGCGCC
ACATAGCAGAACTTTAAAAGTGCTCATCATTGGAAAACGTTCTTCGGGGCGAAAACTCTCAAGGATCTTA
CCGCTGTTGAGATCCAGTTCGATGTAACCCACTCGTGCACCCAACTGATCTTCAGCATCTTTTACTTTCA
CCAGCGTTTCTGGGTGAGCAAAAACAGGAAGGCAAAATGCCGCAAAAAAGGGAATAAGGGCGACACGGAA
ATGTTGAATACTCATACTCTTCCTTTTTCAATATTATTGAAGCATTTATCAGGGTTATTGTCTCATGAGC
GGATACATATTTGAATGTATTTAGAAAAATAAACAAATAGGGGTTCCGCGCACATTTCCCCGAAAAGTGC
CACCTAAATTGTAAGCGTTAATATTTTGTTAAAATTCGCGTTAAATTTTTGTTAAATCAGCTCATTTTTT
AACCAATAGGCCGAAATCGGCAAAATCCCTTATAAATCAAAAGAATAGACCGAGATAGGGT
[37 nt withheld, positions 8532-8568]
AAAGAACGTGGACTCCAACGTCAAAGG
[49 nt withheld, positions 8596-8644]
T
[91 nt withheld, positions 8646-8736]
G
[124 nt withheld, positions 8738-8861]
CCCATTCGCCATTCAGGCTGCGCAACTGTTGGGAAGGGCGATCGGTGCGGGCCTCTTCGCTATTACGCCA
GCTGGCGAAAGGGGGATGTGCTGCAAGGCGATTAAGTTGGGTAACGCCAGGGTTTTCCCAGTCACGACGT
T
Features (pLannotate 1.2.2; 20 found; start..end, strand, type, name):
     21..140     +  CDS            B (fragment): PORTL_LAMBD - Experimental evidence at protein level: Swiss-Prot protein existence level 1. Forms the portal vertex of the capsid (PubMed:6228056, PubMed:6232391). This portal plays critical roles in head assembly, genome packaging, neck/tail attachment, and genome ejection (Probable). The portal protein multimerizes as a single ring-shaped homododecamer arranged around a central channel (PubMed:6232391). Binds to the terminase subunits to form the packaging machine (PubMed:7799432). From Escherichia phage lambda (Bacteriophage lambda).
    664..745     -  polyA_signal   SV40 poly(A) signal: SV40 polyadenylation signal
    768..851     -  CDS            large T antigen (fragment): large T antigen from SV40 (simian virus 40)
    874..1590    -  CDS            EBFP2: EBFP2 is a basic (constitutively fluorescent) blue fluorescent protein published in 2007, derived from Aequorea victoria. It is reported to be a rapidly-maturing monomer with moderate acid sensitivity.
   1635..1653    -  promoter       SP6 promoter: promoter for bacteriophage SP6 RNA polymerase
   1677..1711    -  promoter       minimal CMV promoter (fragment): human cytomegalovirus (CMV) immediate early promoter
   1726..2075    +  promoter       TRE3GV promoter: 3rd-generation Tet-responsive promoter that can be activated by binding of Tet-On® 3G, optimized for retroviral and lentiviral vectors
   2095..2394    +  CDS            gvpJ: GVPJ_BACME - Protein inferred from homology: Swiss-Prot protein existence level 3. Gas vesicles are small, hollow, gas filled protein structures that are found in several microbial planktonic microorganisms. They allow the positioning of the organism at the favorable depth for growth. This protein could be important for the shape determination of the gas vesicle. From Bacillus megaterium.
   4845..4966    +  polyA_signal   SV40 poly(A) signal: SV40 polyadenylation signal
   4984..5076    +  ncRNA          G-CSF SLDE: Accession: RF00183 - G-CSF factor stem-loop destabilising element (SLDE)
   5773..6240    +  CDS            B (fragment): PORTL_LAMBD - Experimental evidence at protein level: Swiss-Prot protein existence level 1. Forms the portal vertex of the capsid (PubMed:6228056, PubMed:6232391). This portal plays critical roles in head assembly, genome packaging, neck/tail attachment, and genome ejection (Probable). The portal protein multimerizes as a single ring-shaped homododecamer arranged around a central channel (PubMed:6232391). Binds to the terminase subunits to form the packaging machine (PubMed:7799432). From Escherichia phage lambda (Bacteriophage lambda).
   6278..6294    -  protein_bind   lac operator: The lac repressor binds to the lac operator to inhibit transcription in E. coli. This inhibition can be relieved by adding lactose or isopropyl-β-D-thiogalactopyranoside (IPTG). lac repressor encoded by lacI
   6302..6332    -  promoter       lac promoter: promoter for the E. coli lac operon
   6347..6368    -  protein_bind   CAP binding site: CAP binding activates transcription in the presence of cAMP. E. coli catabolite activator protein
   6381..6473    -  CDS            lacI (fragment): lac repressor; lacI; The lac repressor binds to the lac operator to inhibit transcription in E. coli. This inhibition can be relieved by adding lactose or isopropyl-β-D-thiogalactopyranoside (IPTG).
   6656..7244    -  rep_origin     ori: high-copy-number ColE1/pMB1/pBR322/pUC origin of replication
   7415..8275    -  CDS            AmpR: β-lactamase; bla; confers resistance to ampicillin, carbenicillin, and related antibiotics
   8276..8380    -  promoter       AmpR promoter: bla
   8433..8861    -  rep_origin     f1 ori (sequence partly withheld): f1 bacteriophage origin of replication; arrow indicates direction of (+) strand synthesis
   8866..19      -  CDS            lacZα (fragment) (across the origin): LacZα fragment of β-galactosidase; lacZ fragment
