[The description below was written by a language model from this plasmid's Addgene catalogue record and pLannotate feature annotations shown in this document.]
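Description:
mARG1 cassette 3 is a 9,002 bp mammalian expression plasmid built on the pAF PB piggyBac transposon backbone. It carries the third of the cassettes that together make up mammalian acoustic reporter gene 1. It is propagated in E. coli through a high-copy ColE1/pUC-type origin with ampicillin selection (AmpR under its own bla promoter). The backbone also retains an f1 origin and remnants of a lac promoter/operator and lacZα cloning region. The two feature tables, from the depositor sequence and the repository's sequencing result, describe the same molecule with different start coordinates and agree on all annotated features. Neither annotates the piggyBac terminal repeats, so the transposon boundaries cannot be placed from the record. The short hits to phage lambda portal protein B flanking the payload look like stuffer or spacer sequence rather than functional coding regions.

The payload is a 2,721 bp insert of Bacillus megaterium gas vesicle genes driven by the doxycycline-responsive TRE3G promoter and terminated by an SV40 poly(A) signal. Only gvpJ, at the start of the insert, is recognised by the annotation. The roughly 2.4 kb between gvpJ and the poly(A) signal is unannotated, and the record does not identify the other coding sequences or how they are linked. A minimal CMV promoter fragment lies immediately upstream of the Tet-responsive element on the opposite strand, followed by an SP6 promoter, EBFP2 and a second SV40 poly(A). This layout suggests a bidirectional inducible unit in which blue fluorescence reports expression of the cassette. Induction requires a Tet-On 3G transactivator, which is not annotated on this plasmid. The construct is intended for genomic integration by piggyBac transposase so that mammalian cells can produce gas vesicles, enabling ultrasound imaging of gene expression.
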