Addgene plasmid #134345: mARG1 cassette 3
Purpose: Mammalian acoustic reporter gene 1 cassette 3 on the piggyBac trasposon plasmid.
Depositing lab: Mikhail Shapiro. Depositing organization: California Institute of Technology. Publication: Ultrasound imaging of gene expression in mammalian cells. Farhadi A, Ho GH, Sawyer DP, Bourdeau RW, Shapiro MG. Science. 2019 Sep 27;365(6460):1469-1475. doi: 10.1126/science.aax4804. PubMed 31604277.
Backbone
  Vector backbone: pAF PB
  Total vector size (bp): 9002
  Vector type: Mammalian Expression, Synthetic Biology
Growth in bacteria
  Bacterial resistance: Ampicillin, 100 μg/mL
  Growth temperature: 30°C
  Growth strain: NEB Stable
  Copy number: High Copy
Gene/Insert
  Gene/Insert name: mARG 1 cassete 3 (alt name: Mammalian acoustic reporter gene1 cassette 3)
  Species: Bacillus megaterium
  Insert size (bp): 2721
  Promoter: TRE3G
  Cloning method: Gibson Cloning
  Sequencing primers: 5′ SP6 Promoter; 3′ GAGCCTCTACGACTCCGTGAA
Terms and licenses: Academic/Nonprofit Terms; Industry Terms: Not Available to Industry
How to cite: mARG1 cassette 3 was a gift from Mikhail Shapiro (Addgene plasmid # 134345 ; http://n2t.net/addgene:134345 ; RRID:Addgene_134345)
